Addgene plasmid #89894: pMT2 Alpha2 delta-1 V6
Purpose: Mammalian expression of Alpha2 delta-1 V6
Depositing lab: Annette Dolphin. Depositing organization: University College London. Publication: Proteolytic maturation of alpha2delta represents a checkpoint for activation and neuronal trafficking of latent calcium channels. Kadurin I, Ferron L, Rothwell SW, Meyer JO, Douglas LR, Bauer CS, Lana B, Margas W, Alexopoulos O, Nieto-Rostro M, Pratt WS, Dolphin AC. Elife. 2016 Oct 26;5. pii: e21143. doi: 10.7554/eLife.21143. PubMed 27782881.
Backbone
  Vector backbone: pMT2
  Backbone size w/o insert (bp): 5129
  Vector type: Mammalian Expression
Growth in bacteria
  Bacterial resistance: Ampicillin, 100 μg/mL
  Growth temperature: 37°C
  Growth strain: DH5alpha
  Copy number: High Copy
Gene/Insert
  Gene/Insert name: Cacna2d1 (alt name: Alpha2delta-1)
  Species: R. norvegicus (rat)
  Mutation: Amino acids L943V, E944V, A945V, E947V, M948V are mutated.
  Entrez Gene: Cacna2d1 (a.k.a. CCHLA2, Cacna2, DHSCCA)
  Promoter: adenovirus major late promoter
  Cloning method: Restriction Enzyme; 5′ cloning site KpnI (not destroyed); 3′ cloning site NotI (not destroyed)
  Sequencing primers: 5′ 5' agcttgaggtgtggcaggctt 3'; 3′ 5' ggtcgaaccatgatggcagc 3'
Terms and licenses: Academic/Nonprofit Terms; Industry Terms: Not Available to Industry
Depositor comments: 5 amino acids are mutated to valines in the region believe to be involved in post translational cleavage of the alpha2 and delta-1 moities (there is already a Valine at AA position 946) leading to a stretch of 6 valines
How to cite: pMT2 Alpha2 delta-1 V6 was a gift from Annette Dolphin (Addgene plasmid # 89894 ; http://n2t.net/addgene:89894 ; RRID:Addgene_89894)
