[The description below was written by a language model from this plasmid's Addgene catalogue record and pLannotate feature annotations shown in this document.]
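Description:
pMT2 Alpha2 delta-1 V6 is a mammalian expression plasmid of about 8.9 kb, built on the pMT2 backbone, that carries a mutant rat Cacna2d1 cDNA encoding the alpha2delta-1 auxiliary subunit of voltage-gated calcium channels. It is propagated in E. coli as a high-copy plasmid through a ColE1/pUC-type origin and selected with ampicillin via the bla gene. Short annotated fragments of rop, bom, lacZα and lacI are residual pBR322-type backbone sequence and not functional units.

The record gives the adenovirus major late promoter as the driver of the insert, which was cloned between KpnI and NotI sites. This promoter is not annotated by name in the feature table. However, the segment upstream of the coding sequence that is scored as adenoviral polymerase sequence on the opposite strand probably corresponds to the major late promoter and leader region. It lies next to an SV40 enhancer/early promoter element and is followed by a chimeric adenovirus/immunoglobulin intron, which favours splicing and efficient expression. Downstream of the roughly 3.3 kb Cacna2d1 open reading frame are a mouse DHFR coding sequence, an SV40 polyadenylation signal and the adenoviral VA RNA gene. VA RNA is generally included to boost translation in transfected cells by counteracting PKR-mediated inhibition.

The "V6" mutation replaces L943, E944, A945, E947 and M948 with valine. Together with the native valine at position 946, this produces six consecutive valines across the region thought to be where the proprotein is cleaved into its alpha2 and delta-1 moieties. The construct is therefore suited to studying how proteolytic maturation of alpha2delta-1 affects calcium channel activation and trafficking.
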