Features (pLannotate 1.2.2; 18 found; start..end, strand, type, name):
      1..3273    +  CDS            Cacna2d1: CA2D1_RAT - Also known as Cacnl2a, Cchl2a. Experimental evidence at protein level: Swiss-Prot protein existence level 1. The alpha-2/delta subunit of voltage-dependent calcium channels regulates calcium current density and activation/inactivation kinetics of the calcium channel. Plays an important role in excitation- contraction coupling (By similarity). From Rattus norvegicus (Rat).
   3653..3682    -  misc_feature   MCS (fragment): pBluescript multiple cloning site
   3716..3732    +  promoter       chicken β-actin promoter (fragment): contains a 21-bp deletion relative to the standard chicken β-actin promoter
   3818..4381    +  CDS            DHFR: mouse dihydrofolate reductase; Mus musculus Dhfr
   4462..4545    +  CDS            large T antigen (fragment): large T antigen from SV40 (simian virus 40)
   4568..4702    +  polyA_signal   SV40 poly(A) signal: SV40 polyadenylation signal
   4710..5060    -  CDS            PTP (fragment): TERM_ADE02 - Experimental evidence at protein level: Swiss-Prot protein existence level 1. Protein covalently bound to the viral DNA that acts as a primer for viral genomic replication by DNA strand displacement. Assembles on the viral origin of replication in an initiation complex with viral polymerase, DBP, host NFIA and host POU2F1/OCT1. During initiation, the polymerase covalently couples the first dCTP with Ser- 580 of pTP. The terminal protein stimulates the template activity over 20 fold compared to protein-free templates. Neo-synthesized viral genomes are linked to two preterminal prot
   5091..5247    +  ncRNA          VA: Accession: RF00102 - VA RNA
   5310..5363    -  CDS            lacI (fragment): lac repressor; lacI; The lac repressor binds to the lac operator to inhibit transcription in E. coli. This inhibition can be relieved by adding lactose or isopropyl-β-D-thiogalactopyranoside (IPTG).
   5546..6134    -  rep_origin     ori: high-copy-number ColE1/pMB1/pBR322/pUC origin of replication
   6305..7165    -  CDS            AmpR: β-lactamase; bla; confers resistance to ampicillin, carbenicillin, and related antibiotics
   7166..7270    -  promoter       AmpR promoter: bla
   7365..7400    +  CDS            rop (fragment): Rop protein, which maintains plasmids at low copy number; rop
   7502..7601    +  misc_feature   bom (fragment): basis of mobility region from pBR322
   7607..7761    -  CDS            lacZα (fragment): LacZα fragment of β-galactosidase; lacZ fragment
   7770..8099    -  promoter       SV40 promoter: SV40 enhancer and early promoter
   8120..8551    -  CDS            POL (fragment): DPOL_ADE05 - Experimental evidence at protein level: Swiss-Prot protein existence level 1. Eukaryotic-type DNA polymerase involved in viral genomic replication. DNA synthesis is protein primed, and acts in a strand displacement replication. Assembles in complex with viral pTP, DBP, host NFIA and host POU2F1/OCT1 on viral origin of replication. The polymerase covalently transfers dCMP onto pTP, thereby initiating complementary strand synthesis. From Human adenovirus C serotype 5 (HAdV-5) (Human adenovirus 5).
   8568..8797    +  intron         chimeric intron: chimera between introns from adenovirus and immunoglobulin heavy chain genes
>Addgene plasmid #89894 | pMT2 Alpha2 delta-1 V6 | addgene full sequence | sequence record 176915 | Addgene NGS Result
ATGGCTGCTGGCTGCCTGCTGGCCTTGACTCTGACACTTTTCCAATCTTGGCTGATCGGCCCCTCGAGCG
AGGAGCCCTTCCCTTCGCCCGTCACTATCAAGTCATGGGTGGATAAAATGCAGGAAGACCTTGTCACACT
GGCAAAGACAGCAAGTGGAGTGACTCAGCTTGCTGACATTTATGAAAAATACCAAGATTTGTATACTGTG
GAGCCAAATAATGCACGCCAACTGGTTGAAATTGCAGCTAGAGACATTGAGAAACTTCTGAGCAACAGAT
CTAAAGCCCTGGTGCGCCTGGCTATGGAAGCAGAGAAAGTCCAAGCCGCCCACCAATGGAGGGAAGATTT
TGCAAGCAACGAAGTTGTCTACTACAACGCTAAAGACGATCTTGATCCTGAAAGAAATGAGAGTGAGTCA
GGCAGCCAACGGATTAAACCTGTTTTCATCGAAGACGCTAATTTTGGACGCCAGATATCCTATCAACATG
CAGCGGTCCATATTCCCACGGACATCTATGAGGGCTCAACCATAGTGTTAAACGAACTCAACTGGACAAG
TGCCTTAGATGAAGTTTTCAAAAGAAATCGAGATGAAGACCCTACATTGCTGTGGCAAGTGTTTGGCAGC
GCCACCGGCCTGGCCCGATATTATCCAGCTTCTCCGTGGGTGGATAACAGCAGAACTCCAAACAAGATCG
ATCTCTACGATGTACGCAGAAGACCATGGTACATCCAGGGAGCTGCATCCCCCAAAGACATGCTCATTCT
GGTGGACGTGAGTGGAAGTGTGAGCGGATTGACTCTGAAACTCATCCGGACATCTGTCTCTGAGATGTTA
GAAACCCTTTCCGATGATGATTTCGTGAATGTAGCTTCATTTAACAGCAATGCTCAGGATGTGAGTTGTT
TCCAGCACCTGGTTCAAGCGAATGTAAGGAACAAGAAGGTGCTGAAGGATGCGGTGAATAACATCACAGC
AAAGGGGATAACAGATTACAAGAAAGGCTTTAGCTTCGCGTTTGAACAGCTACTTAATTATAATGTTTCC
AGAGCCAATTGTAATAAGATCATCATGTTATTCACGGATGGAGGAGAAGAGAGAGCCCAGGAGATATTTG
CCAAGTACAATAAAGACAAAAAAGTCCGCGTGTTTACATTTTCTGTTGGTCAACATAATTATGACAGAGG
ACCTATTCAGTGGATGGCTTGTGAAAACAAAGGTTATTATTATGAGATTCCCTCTATTGGTGCAATAAGA
ATCAATACTCAGGAATATCTAGATGTTCTGGGAAGACCAATGGTTTTAGCCGGGGACAAAGCAAAGCAAG
TCCAGTGGACAAATGTGTATTTGGATGCTCTGGAGCTGGGACTTGTCATTACTGGAACTCTACCGGTCTT
CAACGTCACTGGCCAGTCTGAAAATAAGACTAACTTGAAGAACCAGTTGATTCTTGGTGTGATGGGCGTT
GATGTGTCTCTGGAAGATATTAAGAGATTGACACCACGTTTTACACTGTGCCCCAACGGTTACTATTTTG
CAATCGATCCTAATGGTTATGTCTTACTGCATCCAAATCTTCAGCCAAAGAACCCCAAATCTCAGGAGCC
GGTCACACTGGATTTTCTCGATGCTGAGTTAGAGAATGATATTAAAGTGGAGATTCGAAATAAAATGATA
GACGGAGAAAGTGGAGAAAAAACATTCAGAACTCTGGTCAAATCTCAAGATGAGAGATATATTGACAAAG
GAAATCGAACATACACATGGACACCTGTCAATGGCACAGATTACAGTTTGGCCTTGGTATTGCCAACCTA
CAGTTTTTACTATATAAAAGCCAAAATAGAAGAGACAATAACTCAGGCCAGATCAAAAAAGGGGAAAATG
AAGGATTCAGAAACCCTGAAGCCAGACAATTTTGAAGAATCTGGCTACACTTTCATAGCACCAAGGGAAT
ACTGCAATGACCTGAAACCTTCAGATAATAACACTGAATTTCTTTTAAATTTCAATGAATTTATTGATAG
GAAAACTCCAAACAACCCTTCCTGTAATACAGATTTGATTAATAGAATCTTGCTGGATGCGGGTTTTACA
AATGAACTTGTCCAAAATTATTGGAGTAAACAGAAAAATATCAAAGGAGTGAAGGCACGCTTTGTGGTGA
CTGATGGCGGAATTACAAGAGTTTACCCCAAAGAGGCTGGAGAAAACTGGCAAGAGAACCCAGAGACGTA
TGAGGACAGCTTCTACAAACGGAGCCTAGATAACGATAACTACGTTTTCACTGCGCCCTACTTCAACAAA
AGTGGACCTGGTGCCTATGAATCTGGAATTATGGTAAGCAAAGCTGTAGAACTGTACATCCAAGGAAAAC
TTCTTAAGCCTGCAGTTGTGGGAATTAAAATTGACGTAAACTCCTGGATAGAAAATTTTACCAAAACTTC
AATCAGGGATCCGTGTGCTGGTCCAGTTTGTGACTGCAAAAGAAACAGTGATGTAATGGACTGTGTCATT
CTAGATGATGGTGGATTTCTTCTGATGGCCAATCATGATGATTACACTAATCAGATTGGACGTTTTTTTG
GAGAGATTGACCCGAGCATGATGAGACACCTGGTTAATATATCACTTTATGCATTCAATAAATCATATGA
CTATCAGTCTGTGTGTGATCCAGGGGCAGCACCAAAGCAAGGAGCAGGACATCGCTCAGCCTATGTGCCA
TCAATTACAGACATACTCCAGATTGGCTGGTGGGCCACTGCTGCCGCCTGGTCTATTCTCCAGCAGCTAC
TCTTGAGTTTGACATTTCCACGGCTCGTGGTGGTGGTGGTGGTGGAAGAGGATGACTTCACAGCTTCCCT
GTCTAAGCAGAGCTGCATCACAGAACAAACTCAGTACTTCTTCAAGAACGATACTAAATCATTCAGTGGT
TTACTGGACTGTGGAAACTGTTCCAGGATCTTTCATGTTGAGAAGCTTATGAACACCAACCTAGTGTTCA
TAATGGTGGAGAGCAAGGGAACATGTCCGTGTGACACGCGGCTGCTCATGCAAGCAGAACAGACTTCTGA
TGGTCCAGATCCTTGCGACATGGTTAAGCAGCCCAGATACCGAAAAGGACCTGATGTCTGCTTTGATAAC
AATGTGCTGGAGGATTATACCGACTGTGGTGGTGTTTCTGGATTAAACCCTTCCTTATGGTCTATCTTTG
GACTCCAATTTATACTCCTTTGGCTGGTATCTGGCAGCAGACACTATCTATGGTGACCCTCTAAACCCAT
GATCTGCAACTTAATTCCATGCCCTGCCAAAACATGAGCCCTCAGTTACATTAAAATAGAGCCCGTTGAA
GAAGCTCCACAGAACCTTAGCTGGGCCTCTACCCTGATGTAACTGTGAGGCTTAGATTCCTGACCATCGC
TGGCTGCATGTCAGGGTGTTGGAAACTGAAACTCGTGTGAACATGCTGCATCATCTGTGTCCAACATCAA
AGCAAAGCTCTACTCATTCTCTGTGGGAGGTTTGGGAGTTCGCTGTTGCACTGTTGGAGATTACGTGGAA
AAGGCTCCCCCACGCAGGCCTTATGAAAAGAAGCAGTCTTGACTTTGACCTAGCATTTCAACCTGCTGCA
GTTTTACCAAGCCGAATTCCTGCAGCCCGGGGGATCCACTAGATCCATCACACTGGCGGCCGCGTCGACG
AATTCCGGGGGGGGGGGGGGGGGGGACAGCTCAGGGCTGCGATTTCGCGCCAAACTTGACGGCAATCCTA
GCGTGAAGGCTGGTAGGATTTTATCCCCGCTGCCATCATGGTTCGACCATTGAACTGCATCGTCGCCGTG
TCCCAAAATATGGGGATTGGCAAGAACGGAGACCTACCCTGGCCTCCGCTCAGGAACGAGTTCAAGTACT
TCCAAAGAATGACCACAACCTCTTCAGTGGAAGGTAAACAGAATCTGGTGATTATGGGTAGGAAAACCTG
GTTCTCCATTCCTGAGAAGAATCGACCTTTAAAGGACAGAATTAATATAGTTCTCAGTAGAGAACTCAAA
GAACCACCACGAGGAGCTCATTTTCTTGCCAAAAGTTTGGATGATGCCTTAAGACTTATTGAACAACCGG
AATTGGCAAGTAAAGTAGACATGGTTTGGATAGTCGGAGGCAGTTCTGTTTACCAGGAAGCCATGAATCA
ACCAGGCCACCTCAGACTCTTTGTGACAAGGATCATGCAGGAATTTGAAAGTGACACGTTTTTCCCAGAA
ATTGATTTGGGGAAATATAAACTTCTCCCAGAATACCCAGGCGTCCTCTCTGAGGTCCAGGAGGAAAAAG
GCATCAAGTATAAGTTTGAAGTCTACGAGAAGAAAGACTAACAGGAAGATGCTTTCAAGTTCTCTGCTCC
CCTCCTAAAGCTATGCATTTTTATAAGACCATGGGACTTTTGCTGGCTTTAGATCATAATCAGCCATACC
ACATTTGTAGAGGTTTTACTTGCTTTAAAAAACCTCCCACACCTCCCCCTGAACCTGAAACATAAAATGA
ATGCAATTGTTGTTGTTAACTTGTTTATTGCAGCTTATAATGGTTACAAATAAAGCAATAGCATCACAAA
TTTCACAAATAAAGCATTTTTTTCACTGCATTCTAGTTGTGGTTTGTCCAAACTCATCAATGTATCTTAT
CATGTCTGGATCCCCGGCCAACGGTCTGGTGACCCGGCTGCGAGAGCTCGGTGTACCTGAGACGCGAGTA
AGCCCTTGAGTCAAAGACGTAGTCGTTGCAAGTCCGCACCAGGTACTGATATCCCACCAAAAAGTGCGGC
GGCGGCTGGCGGTAGAGGGGCCAGCGTAGGGTGGCCGGGGCTCCGGGGGCGAGGTCTTCCAACATAAGGC
GATGATATCCGTAGATGTACCTGGACATCCAGGTGATGCCGGCGGCGGTGGTGGAGGCGCGCGGAAAGTC
GCGGACGCGGTTCCAGATGTTGCGCAGCGGCAAAAAGTGCTCCATGGTCGGGACGCTCTGGCCGGTGAGG
CGTGCGCAGTCGTTGACGCTCTAGACCGTGCAAAAGGAGAGCCTGTAAGCGGGCACTCTTCCGTGGTCTG
GTGGATAAATTCGCAAGGGTATCATGGCGGACGACCGGGGTTCGAACCCCGGATCCGGCCGTCCGCCGTG
ATCCATGCGGTTACCGCCCGCGTGTCGAACCCAGGTGTGCGACGTCAGACAACGGGGGAGCGCTCCTTTT
GGCTTCCTTCCAGGCGCGGCGGCTGCTGCGCTAGCTTTTTTGGCGAGCTCGAATTAATTCTGCATTAATG
AATCGGCCAACGCGCGGGGAGAGGCGGTTTGCGTATTGGGCGCTCTTCCGCTTCCTCGCTCACTGACTCG
CTGCGCTCGGTCGTTCGGCTGCGGCGAGCGGTATCAGCTCACTCAAAGGCGGTAATACGGTTATCCACAG
AATCAGGGGATAACGCAGGAAAGAACATGTGAGCAAAAGGCCAGCAAAAGGCCAGGAACCGTAAAAAGGC
CGCGTTGCTGGCGTTTTTCCATAGGCTCCGCCCCCCTGACGAGCATCACAAAAATCGACGCTCAAGTCAG
AGGTGGCGAAACCCGACAGGACTATAAAGATACCAGGCGTTTCCCCCTGGAAGCTCCCTCGTGCGCTCTC
CTGTTCCGACCCTGCCGCTTACCGGATACCTGTCCGCCTTTCTCCCTTCGGGAAGCGTGGCGCTTTCTCA
TAGCTCACGCTGTAGGTATCTCAGTTCGGTGTAGGTCGTTCGCTCCAAGCTGGGCTGTGTGCACGAACCC
CCCGTTCAGCCCGACCGCTGCGCCTTATCCGGTAACTATCGTCTTGAGTCCAACCCGGTAAGACACGACT
TATCGCCACTGGCAGCAGCCACTGGTAACAGGATTAGCAGAGCGAGGTATGTAGGCGGTGCTACAGAGTT
CTTGAAGTGGTGGCCTAACTACGGCTACACTAGAAGAACAGTATTTGGTATCTGCGCTCTGCTGAAGCCA
GTTACCTTCGGAAAAAGAGTTGGTAGCTCTTGATCCGGCAAACAAACCACCGCTGGTAGCGGTGGTTTTT
TTGTTTGCAAGCAGCAGATTACGCGCAGAAAAAAAGGATCTCAAGAAGATCCTTTGATCTTTTCTACGGG
GTCTGACGCTCAGTGGAACGAAAACTCACGTTAAGGGATTTTGGTCATGAGATTATCAAAAAGGATCTTC
ACCTAGATCCTTTTAAATTAAAAATGAAGTTTTAAATCAATCTAAAGTATATATGAGTAAACTTGGTCTG
ACAGTTACCAATGCTTAATCAGTGAGGCACCTATCTCAGCGATCTGTCTATTTCGTTCATCCATAGTTGC
CTGACTCCCCGTCGTGTAGATAACTACGATACGGGAGGGCTTACCATCTGGCCCCAGTGCTGCAATGATA
CCGCGAGACCCACGCTCACCGGCTCCAGATTTATCAGCAATAAACCAGCCAGCCGGAAGGGCCGAGCGCA
GAAGTGGTCCTGCAACTTTATCCGCCTCCATCCAGTCTATTAATTGTTGCCGGGAAGCTAGAGTAAGTAG
TTCGCCAGTTAATAGTTTGCGCAACGTTGTTGCCATTGCTACAGGCATCGTGGTGTCACGCTCGTCGTTT
GGTATGGCTTCATTCAGCTCCGGTTCCCAACGATCAAGGCGAGTTACATGATCCCCCATGTTGTGCAAAA
AAGCGGTTAGCTCCTTCGGTCCTCCGATCGTTGTCAGAAGTAAGTTGGCCGCAGTGTTATCACTCATGGT
TATGGCAGCACTGCATAATTCTCTTACTGTCATGCCATCCGTAAGATGCTTTTCTGTGACTGGTGAGTAC
TCAACCAAGTCATTCTGAGAATAGTGTATGCGGCGACCGAGTTGCTCTTGCCCGGCGTCAATACGGGATA
ATACCGCGCCACATAGCAGAACTTTAAAAGTGCTCATCATTGGAAAACGTTCTTCGGGGCGAAAACTCTC
AAGGATCTTACCGCTGTTGAGATCCAGTTCGATGTAACCCACTCGTGCACCCAACTGATCTTCAGCATCT
TTTACTTTCACCAGCGTTTCTGGGTGAGCAAAAACAGGAAGGCAAAATGCCGCAAAAAAGGGAATAAGGG
CGACACGGAAATGTTGAATACTCATACTCTTCCTTTTTCAATATTATTGAAGCATTTATCAGGGTTATTG
TCTCATGAGCGGATACATATTTGAATGTATTTAGAAAAATAAACAAATAGGGGTTCCGCGCACATTTCCC
CGAAAAGTGCCACCTGACGTCTAAGAAACCATTATTATCATGACATTAACCTATAAAAATAGGCGTATCA
CGAGGCCCTTTCGTCTCGCGCGTTTCGGTGATGACGGTGAAAACCTCTGACACATGCAGCTCCCGGAGAC
GGTCACAGCTTGTCTGTAAGCGGATGCCGGGAGCAGACAAGCCCGTCAGGGCGCGTCAGCGGGTGTTGGC
GGGTGTCGGGGCTGGCTTAACTATGCGGCATCAGAGCAGATTGTACTGAGAGTGCACCATATGCGGTGTG
AAATACCGCACAGATGCGTAAGGAGAAAATACCGCATCAGGCGCCATTCGCCATTCAGGCTGCGCAACTG
TTGGGAAGGGCGATCGGTGCGGGCCTCTTCGCTATTACGCCAGCTGGCGAAAGGGGGATGTGCTGCAAGG
CGATTAAGTTGGGTAACGCCAGGGTTTTCCCAGTCACGACGTTGTAAAACGACGGCCAGTGCCAAGCTTT
TTGCAAAAGCCTAGGCCTCCAAAAAAGCCTCCTCACTACTTCTGGAATAGCTCAGAGGCCGAGGCGGCCT
CGGCCTCTGCATAAATAAAAAAAATTAGTCAGCCATGGGGCGGAGAATGGGCGGAACTGGGCGGAGTTAG
GGGCGGGATGGGCGGAGTTAGGGGCGGGACTATGGTTGCTGACTAATTGAGATGCATGCTTTGCATACTT
CTGCCTGCTGGGGAGCCTGGGGACTTTCCACACCTGGTTGCTGACTAATTGAGATGCATGCTTTGCATAC
TTCTGCCTGCTGGGGAGCCTGGGGACTTTCCACACCCTAACTGACACACATTCCACAGGATCCGGTCGCG
CGAATTTCGAGCGGTGTTCCGCGGTCCTCCTCGTATAGAAACTCGGACCACTCTGAGACGAAGGCTCGCG
TCCAGGCCAGCACGAAGGAGGCTAAGTGGGAGGGGTAGCGGTCGTTGTCCACTAGGGGGTCCACTCGCTC
CAGGGTGTGAAGACACATGTCGCCCTCTTCGGCATCAAGGAAGGTGATTGGTTTATAGGTGTAGGCCACG
TGACCGGGTGTTCCTGAAGGGGGGCTATAAAAGGGGGTGGGGGCGCGTTCGTCCTCACTCTCTTCCGCAT
CGCTGTCTGCGAGGGCCAGCTGTTGGGCTCGCGGTTGAGGACAAACTCTTCGCGGTCTTTCCAGTACTCT
TGGATCGGAAACCCGTCGGCCTCCGAACGGTACTCCGCCACCGAGGGACCTGAGCGAGTCCGCATCGACC
GGATCGGAAAACCTCTCGACTGTTGGGGTGAGTACTCCCTCTCAAAAGCGGGCATGACTTCTGCGCTAAG
ATTGTCAGTTTCCAAAAACGAGGAGGATTTGATATTCACCTGGCCCGCGGTGATGCCTTTGAGGGTGGCC
GCGTCCATCTGGTCAGAAAAGACAATCTTTTTGTTGTCAAGCTTGAGGTGTGGCAGGCTTGAGATCTGGC
CATACACTTGAGTGACAATGACATCCACTTTGCCTTTCTCTCCACAGGTGTCCACTCCCAGGTCCAACTG
CAGGCGAGCCTGAATTCCTCGAGGGTACCGAGCTCGGATCCACTAGTAACGGCCGCCAGTGTGCTGGAAT
TCTGCAGATCGCGAAG
